Addgene plasmid #131189: pOVC1_X_MxCarH-CBD
Purpose: Expresses MxCarH-CBD (Myxococcus xanthus) preceded by restriction sites
Depositing lab: Harald Janovjak. Depositing organization: Institute of Science and Technology Austria (I.S.T. Austria). Publication: Engineering Strategy and Vector Library for the Rapid Generation of Modular Light-Controlled Protein-Protein Interactions. Tichy AM, Gerrard EJ, Legrand JMD, Hobbs RM, Janovjak H. J Mol Biol. 2019 May 29. pii: S0022-2836(19)30317-1. doi: 10.1016/j.jmb.2019.05.033. PubMed 31150735.
Backbone
  Vector backbone: pcDNA3.1-
  Backbone manufacturer: Invitrogen
  Backbone size w/o insert (bp): 5318
  Vector type: Mammalian Expression
  Selectable markers: Neomycin (select with G418)
Growth in bacteria
  Bacterial resistance: Ampicillin, 100 μg/mL
  Growth temperature: 37°C
  Growth strain: DH5alpha
  Copy number: High Copy
Gene/Insert
  Gene/Insert name: MxCarH-CBD
  Species: M. xanthus
  Insert size (bp): 669
  Promoter: CMV
  Cloning method: Restriction Enzyme; 5′ cloning site XmaI (destroyed during cloning); 3′ cloning site XmaI (not destroyed)
  Sequencing primers: 5′ CMV_F (CGCAAATGGGCGGTAGGCGTG); 3′ pcDNA_R (CAACAGATGGCTGGCAAC)
Terms and licenses: Academic/Nonprofit Terms; Industry Terms: Not Available to Industry
How to cite: pOVC1_X_MxCarH-CBD was a gift from Harald Janovjak (Addgene plasmid # 131189 ; http://n2t.net/addgene:131189 ; RRID:Addgene_131189)
