[The description below was written by a language model from this plasmid's Addgene catalogue record and pLannotate feature annotations shown in this document.]
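Description:
pOVC1_X_MxCarH-CBD is a mammalian expression plasmid built on the pcDNA3.1(-) backbone and belongs to a vector library designed for rapid assembly of modular light-controlled protein-protein interactions. It is maintained in E. coli as a high-copy plasmid through a ColE1/pUC-type origin with ampicillin selection from the β-lactamase gene. An f1 origin is also present. For selection in mammalian cells, an SV40 early promoter drives a neomycin phosphotransferase gene followed by an SV40 polyadenylation signal, conferring G418 resistance. Several short annotated fragments (HIV-1 LTR, ble, lacI, bom and a second SV40 promoter piece) are most likely backbone remnants or incidental annotation matches rather than functional parts.

The payload is a 669 bp insert encoding the cobalamin-binding domain (CBD) of CarH from Myxococcus xanthus. The feature table detects it as a partial carH coding sequence, consistent with a domain rather than the full-length protein. CarH is natively a repressor of the carB operon in the dark, and cobalamin-binding domains of this family are used as light-responsive interaction modules. Expression is driven by the CMV immediate early enhancer and promoter and terminated by the bovine growth hormone polyadenylation signal. A T7 promoter lies between the CMV promoter and the insert. The stated purpose is that the domain is preceded by restriction sites. The "X" in the name presumably marks this upstream position, where a protein of interest can be cloned to create an N-terminal fusion to the photoreceptor domain. The insert was introduced via XmaI, with the 5′ site destroyed and the 3′ site retained. The record lists no epitope tags or reporters.
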