Features (pLannotate 1.2.2; 20 found; start..end, strand, type, name):
    127..506     +  enhancer       CMV enhancer: human cytomegalovirus immediate early enhancer
    507..710     +  promoter       CMV promoter: human cytomegalovirus (CMV) immediate early promoter
    706..739     +  LTR            5' LTR (truncated) (fragment): truncated 5' long terminal repeat (LTR) from HIV-1
    755..773     +  promoter       T7 promoter: promoter for bacteriophage T7 RNA polymerase
    829..1446    +  CDS            carH (fragment): CARH_MYXXA - Experimental evidence at protein level: Swiss-Prot protein existence level 1. Negative regulator of the carB operon in the dark. Binds specifically to the CarA operator, in the region around the carB promoter, which blocks access to the RNA polymerase. From Myxococcus xanthus.
   1480..1704    +  polyA_signal   bGH poly(A) signal: bovine growth hormone polyadenylation signal
   1708..1729    +  promoter       SV40 promoter (fragment): SV40 enhancer and early promoter
   1750..2178    +  rep_origin     f1 ori (sequence partly withheld): f1 bacteriophage origin of replication; arrow indicates direction of (+) strand synthesis
   2192..2521    +  promoter       SV40 promoter: SV40 enhancer and early promoter
   2588..3379    +  CDS            neo: KKA2_KLEPN - Also known as kan, nptII. Experimental evidence at protein level: Swiss-Prot protein existence level 1. Resistance to kanamycin, neomycin, paromomycin, ribostamycin, butirosin and gentamicin B. From Klebsiella pneumoniae.
   3403..3561    +  CDS            ble (fragment): BLE_KLEPN - Experimental evidence at protein level: Swiss-Prot protein existence level 1. Binding protein with a strong affinity to the bleomycin family of antibiotics. Binds to CL990; an antimitotic-antibiotic compound. From Klebsiella pneumoniae.
   3556..3677    +  polyA_signal   SV40 poly(A) signal: SV40 polyadenylation signal
   3750..3766    -  protein_bind   lac operator: The lac repressor binds to the lac operator to inhibit transcription in E. coli. This inhibition can be relieved by adding lactose or isopropyl-β-D-thiogalactopyranoside (IPTG). lac repressor encoded by lacI
   3774..3804    -  promoter       lac promoter: promoter for the E. coli lac operon
   3819..3840    -  protein_bind   CAP binding site: CAP binding activates transcription in the presence of cAMP. E. coli catabolite activator protein
   3853..3945    -  CDS            lacI (fragment): lac repressor; lacI; The lac repressor binds to the lac operator to inhibit transcription in E. coli. This inhibition can be relieved by adding lactose or isopropyl-β-D-thiogalactopyranoside (IPTG).
   4128..4716    -  rep_origin     ori: high-copy-number ColE1/pMB1/pBR322/pUC origin of replication
   4887..5747    -  CDS            AmpR: β-lactamase; bla; confers resistance to ampicillin, carbenicillin, and related antibiotics
   5748..5852    -  promoter       AmpR promoter: bla
   5911..5963    -  misc_feature   bom (fragment): basis of mobility region from pBR322
>Addgene plasmid #131189 | pOVC1_X_MxCarH-CBD | addgene full sequence | sequence record 270909 | Addgene NGS Result
CTGAGTAGTGCGCGAGCAAAATTTAAGCTACAACAAGGCAAGGCTTGACCGACAATTGCATGAAGAATCT
GCTTAGGGTTAGGCGTTTTGCGCTGCTTCGCGATGTACGGGCCAGATATACGCGTTGACATTGATTATTG
ACTAGTTATTAATAGTAATCAATTACGGGGTCATTAGTTCATAGCCCATATATGGAGTTCCGCGTTACAT
AACTTACGGTAAATGGCCCGCCTGGCTGACCGCCCAACGACCCCCGCCCATTGACGTCAATAATGACGTA
TGTTCCCATAGTAACGCCAATAGGGACTTTCCATTGACGTCAATGGGTGGAGTATTTACGGTAAACTGCC
CACTTGGCAGTACATCAAGTGTATCATATGCCAAGTACGCCCCCTATTGACGTCAATGACGGTAAATGGC
CCGCCTGGCATTATGCCCAGTACATGACCTTATGGGACTTTCCTACTTGGCAGTACATCTACGTATTAGT
CATCGCTATTACCATGGTGATGCGGTTTTGGCAGTACATCAATGGGCGTGGATAGCGGTTTGACTCACGG
GGATTTCCAAGTCTCCACCCCATTGACGTCAATGGGAGTTTGTTTTGGCACCAAAATCAACGGGACTTTC
CAAAATGTCGTAACAACTCCGCCCCATTGACGCAAATGGGCGGTAGGCGTGTACGGTGGGAGGTCTATAT
AAGCAGAGCTCTCTGGCTAACTAGAGAACCCACTGCTTACTGGCTTATCGAAATTAATACGACTCACTAT
AGGGAGACCCAAGCTGACCATGGCCACCGGTGAATTCTCAGGCTCTGGATCCCCCGGTCCACACGCAGAG
ACTTGGAGGGAATCTATGCTTGCCGCCACACAAGCCTACGACCAGCCTAGAGTATCAGATGTACTGGATG
AGGTCCTTGCGGCTCTGCCCCCTCTGAAGGCCTTCGATGAAGTGCTGGCCCCTTTGCTGTGCGATGTCGG
AGAGCGGTGGGAGAGCGGAACCCTGACAGTTGCGCAGGAACATCTGGTCTCACAGATGGTGCGCGCCCGG
CTGGTGAGTCTGCTGCACGCGGCACCATTGGGACGCCACAGACATGGCGTTCTCGCCTGTTTCCCAGAGG
AGGAGCATGAGATGGGCTTGCTTGGTGCCGCCTTGAGACTCCGCCATCTCGGCGTTAGAGTAACCCTGCT
CGGCCAGCGAGTGCCAGCCGAGGACCTCGGGCGAGCAGTGTTGGCCCTGCGCCCGGACTTCGTGGGCCTG
TCAACAGTTGCAAGCAGGAGCGCAGAGGACTTCGAGGATACCTTGACCCGACTCCGCCAGGCCCTGCCAA
GGGGCCTCCCTGTATGGGTGGGCGGGGCAGCCGCAAGGTCTCATCAGGCCGTGTGCGAGCGCCTGGCAGT
CCATGTTTTTCAGGGCGAAGAAGATTGGGATAGACTTGCCGGAACACCCGGGTAAGTTTAAACCGCTGAT
CAGCCTCGACTGTGCCTTCTAGTTGCCAGCCATCTGTTGTTTGCCCCTCCCCCGTGCCTTCCTTGACCCT
GGAAGGTGCCACTCCCACTGTCCTTTCCTAATAAAATGAGGAAATTGCATCGCATTGTCTGAGTAGGTGT
CATTCTATTCTGGGGGGTGGGGTGGGGCAGGACAGCAAGGGGGAGGATTGGGAAGACAATAGCAGGCATG
CTGGGGATGCGGTGGGCTCTATGGCTTCTGAGGCGGAAAGAACCAGCTGGGGCTCTAGGGGGTATCCCC
[124 nt withheld, positions 1750-1873]
C
[91 nt withheld, positions 1875-1965]
A
[49 nt withheld, positions 1967-2015]
CCTTTGACGTTGGAGTCCACGTTCTTT
[37 nt withheld, positions 2043-2079]
ACCCTATCTCGGTCTATTCTTTTGATTTATAAGGGATTTTGCCGATTTCGGCCTATTGGTTAAAAAATGA
GCTGATTTAACAAAAATTTAACGCGAATTAATTCTGTGGAATGTGTGTCAGTTAGGGTGTGGAAAGTCCC
CAGGCTCCCCAGCAGGCAGAAGTATGCAAAGCATGCATCTCAATTAGTCAGCAACCAGGTGTGGAAAGTC
CCCAGGCTCCCCAGCAGGCAGAAGTATGCAAAGCATGCATCTCAATTAGTCAGCAACCATAGTCCCGCCC
CTAACTCCGCCCATCCCGCCCCTAACTCCGCCCAGTTCCGCCCATTCTCCGCCCCATGGCTGACTAATTT
TTTTTATTTATGCAGAGGCCGAGGCCGCCTCTGCCTCTGAGCTATTCCAGAAGTAGTGAGGAGGCTTTTT
TGGAGGCCTAGGCTTTTGCAAAAAGCTCTCGGGAGCTTGTATATCCATTTTCGGATCTGATCAAGAGACA
GGATGAGGATCGTTTCGCATGATTGAACAAGATGGATTGCACGCAGGTTCTCCGGCCGCTTGGGTGGAGA
GGCTATTCGGCTATGACTGGGCACAACAGACAATCGGCTGCTCTGATGCCGCCGTGTTCCGGCTGTCAGC
GCAGGGGCGCCCGGTTCTTTTTGTCAAGACCGACCTGTCCGGTGCCCTGAATGAACTGCAGGACGAGGCA
GCGCGGCTATCGTGGCTGGCCACGACGGGCGTTCCTTGCGCAGCTGTGCTCGACGTTGTCACTGAAGCGG
GAAGGGACTGGCTGCTATTGGGCGAAGTGCCGGGGCAGGATCTCCTGTCATCTCACCTTGCTCCTGCCGA
GAAAGTATCCATCATGGCTGATGCAATGCGGCGGCTGCATACGCTTGATCCGGCTACCTGCCCATTCGAC
CACCAAGCGAAACATCGCATCGAGCGAGCACGTACTCGGATGGAAGCCGGTCTTGTCGATCAGGATGATC
TGGACGAAGAGCATCAGGGGCTCGCGCCAGCCGAACTGTTCGCCAGGCTCAAGGCGCGCATGCCCGACGG
CGAGGATCTCGTCGTGACCCATGGCGATGCCTGCTTGCCGAATATCATGGTGGAAAATGGCCGCTTTTCT
GGATTCATCGACTGTGGCCGGCTGGGTGTGGCGGACCGCTATCAGGACATAGCGTTGGCTACCCGTGATA
TTGCTGAAGAGCTTGGCGGCGAATGGGCTGACCGCTTCCTCGTGCTTTACGGTATCGCCGCTCCCGATTC
GCAGCGCATCGCCTTCTATCGCCTTCTTGACGAGTTCTTCTGAGCGGGACTCTGGGGTTCGAAATGACCG
ACCAAGCGACGCCCAACCTGCCATCACGAGATTTCGATTCCACCGCCGCCTTCTATGAAAGGTTGGGCTT
CGGAATCGTTTTCCGGGACGCCGGCTGGATGATCCTCCAGCGCGGGGATCTCATGCTGGAGTTCTTCGCC
CACCCCAACTTGTTTATTGCAGCTTATAATGGTTACAAATAAAGCAATAGCATCACAAATTTCACAAATA
AAGCATTTTTTTCACTGCATTCTAGTTGTGGTTTGTCCAAACTCATCAATGTATCTTATCATGTCTGTAT
ACCGTCGACCTCTAGCTAGAGCTTGGCGTAATCATGGTCATAGCTGTTTCCTGTGTGAAATTGTTATCCG
CTCACAATTCCACACAACATACGAGCCGGAAGCATAAAGTGTAAAGCCTGGGGTGCCTAATGAGTGAGCT
AACTCACATTAATTGCGTTGCGCTCACTGCCCGCTTTCCAGTCGGGAAACCTGTCGTGCCAGCTGCATTA
ATGAATCGGCCAACGCGCGGGGAGAGGCGGTTTGCGTATTGGGCGCTCTTCCGCTTCCTCGCTCACTGAC
TCGCTGCGCTCGGTCGTTCGGCTGCGGCGAGCGGTATCAGCTCACTCAAAGGCGGTAATACGGTTATCCA
CAGAATCAGGGGATAACGCAGGAAAGAACATGTGAGCAAAAGGCCAGCAAAAGGCCAGGAACCGTAAAAA
GGCCGCGTTGCTGGCGTTTTTCCATAGGCTCCGCCCCCCTGACGAGCATCACAAAAATCGACGCTCAAGT
CAGAGGTGGCGAAACCCGACAGGACTATAAAGATACCAGGCGTTTCCCCCTGGAAGCTCCCTCGTGCGCT
CTCCTGTTCCGACCCTGCCGCTTACCGGATACCTGTCCGCCTTTCTCCCTTCGGGAAGCGTGGCGCTTTC
TCATAGCTCACGCTGTAGGTATCTCAGTTCGGTGTAGGTCGTTCGCTCCAAGCTGGGCTGTGTGCACGAA
CCCCCCGTTCAGCCCGACCGCTGCGCCTTATCCGGTAACTATCGTCTTGAGTCCAACCCGGTAAGACACG
ACTTATCGCCACTGGCAGCAGCCACTGGTAACAGGATTAGCAGAGCGAGGTATGTAGGCGGTGCTACAGA
GTTCTTGAAGTGGTGGCCTAACTACGGCTACACTAGAAGAACAGTATTTGGTATCTGCGCTCTGCTGAAG
CCAGTTACCTTCGGAAAAAGAGTTGGTAGCTCTTGATCCGGCAAACAAACCACCGCTGGTAGCGGTGGTT
TTTTTGTTTGCAAGCAGCAGATTACGCGCAGAAAAAAAGGATCTCAAGAAGATCCTTTGATCTTTTCTAC
GGGGTCTGACGCTCAGTGGAACGAAAACTCACGTTAAGGGATTTTGGTCATGAGATTATCAAAAAGGATC
TTCACCTAGATCCTTTTAAATTAAAAATGAAGTTTTAAATCAATCTAAAGTATATATGAGTAAACTTGGT
CTGACAGTTACCAATGCTTAATCAGTGAGGCACCTATCTCAGCGATCTGTCTATTTCGTTCATCCATAGT
TGCCTGACTCCCCGTCGTGTAGATAACTACGATACGGGAGGGCTTACCATCTGGCCCCAGTGCTGCAATG
ATACCGCGAGACCCACGCTCACCGGCTCCAGATTTATCAGCAATAAACCAGCCAGCCGGAAGGGCCGAGC
GCAGAAGTGGTCCTGCAACTTTATCCGCCTCCATCCAGTCTATTAATTGTTGCCGGGAAGCTAGAGTAAG
TAGTTCGCCAGTTAATAGTTTGCGCAACGTTGTTGCCATTGCTACAGGCATCGTGGTGTCACGCTCGTCG
TTTGGTATGGCTTCATTCAGCTCCGGTTCCCAACGATCAAGGCGAGTTACATGATCCCCCATGTTGTGCA
AAAAAGCGGTTAGCTCCTTCGGTCCTCCGATCGTTGTCAGAAGTAAGTTGGCCGCAGTGTTATCACTCAT
GGTTATGGCAGCACTGCATAATTCTCTTACTGTCATGCCATCCGTAAGATGCTTTTCTGTGACTGGTGAG
TACTCAACCAAGTCATTCTGAGAATAGTGTATGCGGCGACCGAGTTGCTCTTGCCCGGCGTCAATACGGG
ATAATACCGCGCCACATAGCAGAACTTTAAAAGTGCTCATCATTGGAAAACGTTCTTCGGGGCGAAAACT
CTCAAGGATCTTACCGCTGTTGAGATCCAGTTCGATGTAACCCACTCGTGCACCCAACTGATCTTCAGCA
TCTTTTACTTTCACCAGCGTTTCTGGGTGAGCAAAAACAGGAAGGCAAAATGCCGCAAAAAAGGGAATAA
GGGCGACACGGAAATGTTGAATACTCATACTCTTCCTTTTTCAATATTATTGAAGCATTTATCAGGGTTA
TTGTCTCATGAGCGGATACATATTTGAATGTATTTAGAAAAATAAACAAATAGGGGTTCCGCGCACATTT
CCCCGAAAAGTGCCACCTGACGTCGACGGATCGGGAGATCTCCCGATCCCCTATGGTGCACTCTCAGTAC
AATCTGCTCTGATGCCGCATAGTTAAGCCAGTATCTGCTCCCTGCTTGTGTGTTGGAGGTCG
