>Addgene plasmid #131189 | pOVC1_X_MxCarH-CBD | depositor partial sequence | sequence record 251456 | pOVC1_X_MxCarH-CBD
ACCATGGCCACCGGTGAATTCTCAGGCTCTGGATCCCCCGGTCCACACGCAGAGACTTGGAGGGAATCTA
TGCTTGCCGCCACACAAGCCTACGACCAGCCTAGAGTATCAGATGTACTGGATGAGGTCCTTGCGGCTCT
GCCCCCTCTGAAGGCCTTCGATGAAGTGCTGGCCCCTTTGCTGTGCGATGTCGGAGAGCGGTGGGAGAGC
GGAACCCTGACAGTTGCGCAGGAACATCTGGTCTCACAGATGGTGCGCGCCCGGCTGGTGAGTCTGCTGC
ACGCGGCACCATTGGGACGCCACAGACATGGCGTTCTCGCCTGTTTCCCAGAGGAGGAGCATGAGATGGG
CTTGCTTGGTGCCGCCTTGAGACTCCGCCATCTCGGCGTTAGAGTAACCCTGCTCGGCCAGCGAGTGCCA
GCCGAGGACCTCGGGCGAGCAGTGTTGGCCCTGCGCCCGGACTTCGTGGGCCTGTCAACAGTTGCAAGCA
GGAGCGCAGAGGACTTCGAGGATACCTTGACCCGACTCCGCCAGGCCCTGCCAAGGGGCCTCCCTGTATG
GGTGGGCGGGGCAGCCGCAAGGTCTCATCAGGCCGTGTGCGAGCGCCTGGCAGTCCATGTTTTTCAGGGC
GAAGAAGATTGGGATAGACTTGCCGGAACACCCGGGTAA
